>Addgene plasmid #104405 | p-dCas9-VP64-Hygro | depositor full sequence | sequence record 197882 | Full Sequence
TGTATTTAGAAAAATAAACAAATAGGGGTTCCGCGCACATTTCCCCGAAAAGTGCCACCTGACGTCGACG
GGTATACAGACATGATAAGATACATTGATGAGTTTGGACAAACCACAACTAGAATGCAGTGAAAAAAATG
CTTTATTTGTGAAATTTGTGATGCTATTGCTTTATTTGTAACCATTATAAGCTGCAATAAACAAGTTGGG
GTGGGCGAAGAACTCTCGGCATCTACTCTATTCCTTTGCCCTCGGACGAGTGCTGGGGCGTCGGTTTCCA
CTATCGGCGAGTACTTCTACACAGCCATCGGTCCAGACGGCCGCGCTTCTGCGGGCGATTTGTGTACGCC
CGACAGTCCCGGCTCCGGATCGGACGATTGCGTCGCATCGACCCTGCGCCCAAGCTGCATCATCGAAATT
GCCGTCAACCAAGCTCTGATAGAGTTGGTCAAGACCAATGCGGAGCATATACGCCCGGAGCCGCGGCGAT
CCTGCAAGCTCCGGATGCCTCCGCTCGAAGTAGCGCGTCTGCTGCTCCATACAAGCCAACCACGGCCTCC
AGAAGAAGATGTTGGCGACCTCGTATTGGGAATCCCCGAACATCGCCTCGCTCCAGTCAATGACCGCTGT
TATGCGGCCATTGTCCGTCAGGACATTGTTGGAGCCGAAATCCGCGTGCACGAGGTGCCGGACTTCGGGG
CAGTCCTCGGCCCAAAGCATCAGCTCATCGAGAGCCTGCGCGACGGACGCACTGACGGTGTCGTCCATCA
CAGTTTGCCAGTGATACACATGGGGATCAGCAATCGCGCATATGAAATCACGCCATGTAGTGTATTGACC
GATTCCTTGCGGTCCGAATGGGCCGAACCCGCTCGTCTGGCTAAGATCGGCCGCAGCGATCGCATCCATG
GCCTCCGCGACCGGCTGCAGAACAGCGGGCAGTTCGGTTTCAGGCAGGTCTTGCAACGTGACACCCTGTG
CACGGCGGGAGATGCAATAGGTCAGGCTCTCGCTGAATTCCCCAATGTCAAGCACTTCCGGAATCGGGAG
CGCGGCCGATGCAAAGTGCCGATAAACATAACGATCTTTGTAGAAACCATCGGCGCAGCTATTTACCCGC
AGGACATATCCACGCCCTCCTACATCGAAGCTGAAAGCACGAGATTCTTCGCCCTCCGAGAGCTGCATCA
GGTCGGAGACGCTGTCGAACTTTTCGATCAGAAACTTCTCGACAGACGTCGCGGTGAGTTCAGGCTTTTT
CATGGTGGCGGGATGCAGGTCGAAAGGCCCGGAGATGAGGAAGAGGAGAACAGCGCGGCAGACGTGCGCT
TTTGAAGCGTGCAGAATGCCGGGCCTCCGGAGGACCTTCGGGCGCCCGCCCCGCCCCTGAGCCCGCCCCT
GAGCCCGCCCCCGGACCCACCCCTTCCCAGCCTCTGAGCCCAGAAAGCGAAGGAGCAAAGCTGCTATTGG
CCGCTGCCCCAAAGGCCTACCCGCTTCCATTGCTCAGCGGTGCTGTCCATCTGCACGAGACTAGTGAGAC
GTGCTACTTCCATTTGTCACGTCCTGCACGACGCGAGCTGCGGGGCGGGGGGGAACTTCCTGACTAGGGG
AGGAGTAGAAGGTGGCGCGAAGGGGCCACCAAAGAACGGAGCCGGTTGGCGCCTACCGGTGGATGTGGAA
TGTGTGCGAGGCCAGAGGCCACTTGTGTAGCGCCAAGTGCCCAGCGGGGCTGCTAAAGCGCATGCTCCAG
ACTGCCTTGGGAAAAGCGCCTCCCCTACCCGGTTGACATTGATTATTGACTAGTTATTAATAGTAATCAA
TTACGGGGTCATTAGTTCATAGCCCATATATGGAGTTCCGCGTTACATAACTTACGGTAAATGGCCCGCC
TGGCTGACCGCCCAACGACCCCCGCCCATTGACGTCAATAATGACGTATGTTCCCATAGTAACGCCAATA
GGGACTTTCCATTGACGTCAATGGGTGGAGTATTTACGGTAAACTGCCCACTTGGCAGTACATCAAGTGT
ATCATATGCCAAGTACGCCCCCTATTGACGTCAATGACGGTAAATGGCCCGCCTGGCATTATGCCCAGTA
CATGACCTTATGGGACTTTCCTACTTGGCAGTACATCTACGTATTAGTCATCGCTATTACCATGGTGATG
CGGTTTTGGCAGTACATCAATGGGCGTGGATAGCGGTTTGACTCACGGGGATTTCCAAGTCTCCACCCCA
TTGACGTCAATGGGAGTTTGTTTTGGCACCAAAATCAACGGGACTTTCCAAAATGTCGTAACAACTCCGC
CCCATTGACGCAAATGGGCGGTAGGCGTGTACGGTGGGAGGTCTATATAAGCAGAGCTGGTTTAGTGAAC
CGTCAGATCCGCTAGAGATCCGCGGCCGCTAATACGACTCACTATAGGGAGAGCCGCCACCATGGATAAA
AAGTATTCTATTGGTTTAGCCATCGGCACTAATTCCGTTGGATGGGCTGTCATAACCGATGAATACAAAG
TACCTTCAAAGAAATTTAAGGTGTTGGGGAACACAGACCGTCATTCGATTAAAAAGAATCTTATCGGTGC
CCTCCTATTCGATAGTGGCGAAACGGCAGAGGCGACTCGCCTGAAACGAACCGCTCGGAGAAGGTATACA
CGTCGCAAGAACCGAATATGTTACTTACAAGAAATTTTTAGCAATGAGATGGCCAAAGTTGACGATTCTT
TCTTTCACCGTTTGGAAGAGTCCTTCCTTGTCGAAGAGGACAAGAAACATGAACGGCACCCCATCTTTGG
AAACATAGTAGATGAGGTGGCATATCATGAAAAGTACCCAACGATTTATCACCTCAGAAAAAAGCTAGTT
GACTCAACTGATAAAGCGGACCTGAGGTTAATCTACTTGGCTCTTGCCCATATGATAAAGTTCCGTGGGC
ACTTTCTCATTGAGGGTGATCTAAATCCGGACAACTCGGATGTCGACAAACTGTTCATCCAGTTAGTACA
AACCTATAATCAGTTGTTTGAAGAGAACCCTATAAATGCAAGTGGCGTGGATGCGAAGGCTATTCTTAGC
GCCCGCCTCTCTAAATCCCGACGGCTAGAAAACCTGATCGCACAATTACCCGGAGAGAAGAAAAATGGGT
TGTTCGGTAACCTTATAGCGCTCTCACTAGGCCTGACACCAAATTTTAAGTCGAACTTCGACTTAGCTGA
AGATGCCAAATTGCAGCTTAGTAAGGACACGTACGATGACGATCTCGACAATCTACTGGCACAAATTGGA
GATCAGTATGCGGACTTATTTTTGGCTGCCAAAAACCTTAGCGATGCAATCCTCCTATCTGACATACTGA
GAGTTAATACTGAGATTACCAAGGCGCCGTTATCCGCTTCAATGATCAAAAGGTACGATGAACATCACCA
AGACTTGACACTTCTCAAGGCCCTAGTCCGTCAGCAACTGCCTGAGAAATATAAGGAAATATTCTTTGAT
CAGTCGAAAAACGGGTACGCAGGTTATATTGACGGCGGAGCGAGTCAAGAGGAATTCTACAAGTTTATCA
AACCCATATTAGAGAAGATGGATGGGACGGAAGAGTTGCTTGTAAAACTCAATCGCGAAGATCTACTGCG
AAAGCAGCGGACTTTCGACAACGGTAGCATTCCACATCAAATCCACTTAGGCGAATTGCATGCTATACTT
AGAAGGCAGGAGGATTTTTATCCGTTCCTCAAAGACAATCGTGAAAAGATTGAGAAAATCCTAACCTTTC
GCATACCTTACTATGTGGGACCCCTGGCCCGAGGGAACTCTCGGTTCGCATGGATGACAAGAAAGTCCGA
AGAAACGATTACTCCATGGAATTTTGAGGAAGTTGTCGATAAAGGTGCGTCAGCTCAATCGTTCATCGAG
AGGATGACCAACTTTGACAAGAATTTACCGAACGAAAAAGTATTGCCTAAGCACAGTTTACTTTACGAGT
ATTTCACAGTGTACAATGAACTCACGAAAGTTAAGTATGTCACTGAGGGCATGCGTAAACCCGCCTTTCT
AAGCGGAGAACAGAAGAAAGCAATAGTAGATCTGTTATTCAAGACCAACCGCAAAGTGACAGTTAAGCAA
TTGAAAGAGGACTACTTTAAGAAAATTGAATGCTTCGATTCTGTCGAGATCTCCGGGGTAGAAGATCGAT
TTAATGCGTCACTTGGTACGTATCATGACCTCCTAAAGATAATTAAAGATAAGGACTTCCTGGATAACGA
AGAGAATGAAGATATCTTAGAAGATATAGTGTTGACTCTTACCCTCTTTGAAGATCGGGAAATGATTGAG
GAAAGACTAAAAACATACGCTCACCTGTTCGACGATAAGGTTATGAAACAGTTAAAGAGGCGTCGCTATA
CGGGCTGGGGACGATTGTCGCGGAAACTTATCAACGGGATAAGAGACAAGCAAAGTGGTAAAACTATTCT
CGATTTTCTAAAGAGCGACGGCTTCGCCAATAGGAACTTTATGCAGCTGATCCATGATGACTCTTTAACC
TTCAAAGAGGATATACAAAAGGCACAGGTTTCCGGACAAGGGGACTCATTGCACGAACATATTGCGAATC
TTGCTGGTTCGCCAGCCATCAAAAAGGGCATACTCCAGACAGTCAAAGTAGTGGATGAGCTAGTTAAGGT
CATGGGACGTCACAAACCGGAAAACATTGTAATCGAGATGGCACGCGAAAATCAAACGACTCAGAAGGGG
CAAAAAAACAGTCGAGAGCGGATGAAGAGAATAGAAGAGGGTATTAAAGAACTGGGCAGCCAGATCTTAA
AGGAGCATCCTGTGGAAAATACCCAATTGCAGAACGAGAAACTTTACCTCTATTACCTACAAAATGGAAG
GGACATGTATGTTGATCAGGAACTGGACATAAACCGTTTATCTGATTACGACGTCGATGCCATTGTACCC
CAATCCTTTTTGAAGGACGATTCAATCGACAATAAAGTGCTTACACGCTCGGATAAGAACCGAGGGAAAA
GTGACAATGTTCCAAGCGAGGAAGTCGTAAAGAAAATGAAGAACTATTGGCGGCAGCTCCTAAATGCGAA
ACTGATAACGCAAAGAAAGTTCGATAACTTAACTAAAGCTGAGAGGGGTGGCTTGTCTGAACTTGACAAG
GCCGGATTTATTAAACGTCAGCTCGTGGAAACCCGCCAAATCACAAAGCATGTTGCACAGATACTAGATT
CCCGAATGAATACGAAATACGACGAGAACGATAAGCTGATTCGGGAAGTCAAAGTAATCACTTTAAAGTC
AAAATTGGTGTCGGACTTCAGAAAGGATTTTCAATTCTATAAAGTTAGGGAGATAAATAACTACCACCAT
GCGCACGACGCTTATCTTAATGCCGTCGTAGGGACCGCACTCATTAAGAAATACCCGAAGCTAGAAAGTG
AGTTTGTGTATGGTGATTACAAAGTTTATGACGTCCGTAAGATGATCGCGAAAAGCGAACAGGAGATAGG
CAAGGCTACAGCCAAATACTTCTTTTATTCTAACATTATGAATTTCTTTAAGACGGAAATCACTCTGGCA
AACGGAGAGATACGCAAACGACCTTTAATTGAAACCAATGGGGAGACAGGTGAAATCGTATGGGATAAGG
GCCGGGACTTCGCGACGGTGAGAAAAGTTTTGTCCATGCCCCAAGTCAACATAGTAAAGAAAACTGAGGT
GCAGACCGGAGGGTTTTCAAAGGAATCGATTCTTCCAAAAAGGAATAGTGATAAGCTCATCGCTCGTAAA
AAGGACTGGGACCCGAAAAAGTACGGTGGCTTCGATAGCCCTACAGTTGCCTATTCTGTCCTAGTAGTGG
CAAAAGTTGAGAAGGGAAAATCCAAGAAACTGAAGTCAGTCAAAGAATTATTGGGGATAACGATTATGGA
GCGCTCGTCTTTTGAAAAGAACCCCATCGACTTCCTTGAGGCGAAAGGTTACAAGGAAGTAAAAAAGGAT
CTCATAATTAAACTACCAAAGTATAGTCTGTTTGAGTTAGAAAATGGCCGAAAACGGATGTTGGCTAGCG
CCGGAGAGCTTCAAAAGGGGAACGAACTCGCACTACCGTCTAAATACGTGAATTTCCTGTATTTAGCGTC
CCATTACGAGAAGTTGAAAGGTTCACCTGAAGATAACGAACAGAAGCAACTTTTTGTTGAGCAGCACAAA
CATTATCTCGACGAAATCATAGAGCAAATTTCGGAATTCAGTAAGAGAGTCATCCTAGCTGATGCCAATC
TGGACAAAGTATTAAGCGCATACAACAAGCACAGGGATAAACCCATACGTGAGCAGGCGGAAAATATTAT
CCATTTGTTTACTCTTACCAACCTCGGCGCTCCAGCCGCATTCAAGTATTTTGACACAACGATAGATCGC
AAACGATACACTTCTACCAAGGAGGTGCTAGACGCGACACTGATTCACCAATCCATCACGGGATTATATG
AAACTCGGATAGATTTGTCACAGCTTGGGGGTGACGGATCCCCCAAGAAGAAGAGGAAAGTCTCGAGCGA
CTACAAAGACCATGACGGTGATTATAAAGATCATGACATCGATTACAAGGATGACGATGACAAGGCTGCA
GGAGGCGGTGGAAGCGGGCGCGCCGACGCGCTGGACGATTTCGATCTCGACATGCTGGGTTCTGATGCCC
TCGATGACTTTGACCTGGATATGTTGGGAAGCGACGCATTGGATGACTTTGATCTGGACATGCTCGGCTC
CGATGCTCTGGACGATTTCGATCTCGATATGTTATAACCGGTCATCATCACCATCACCATTGAGTTTAAA
CCCGCTGATCAGCCTCGACTGTGCCTTCTAGTTGCCAGCCATCTGTTGTTTGCCCCTCCCCCGTGCCTTC
CTTGACCCTGGAAGGTGCCACTCCCACTGTCCTTTCCTAATAAAATGAGGAAATTGCATCGCATTGTCTG
AGTAGGTGTCATTCTATTCTGGGGGGTGGGGTGGGGCAGGACAGCAAGGGGGAGGATTGGGAAGACAATA
GCAGGCATGCTGGGGATGCGGTGGGCTCTATGGCTTCTGAGGCGGAAAGAACCAGCTGGGGCTCGATACC
GTCGACCTCTAGCTAGAGCTTGGCGTAATCATGGTCATAGCTGTTTCCTGTGTGAAATTGTTATCCGCTC
ACAATTCCACACAACATACGAGCCGGAAGCATAAAGTGTAAAGCCTAGGGTGCCTAATGAGTGAGCTAAC
TCACATTAATTGCGTTGCGCTCACTGCCCGCTTTCCAGTCGGGAAACCTGTCGTGCCAGCTGCATTAATG
AATCGGCCAACGCGCGGGGAGAGGCGGTTTGCGTATTGGGCGCTCTTCCGCTTCCTCGCTCACTGACTCG
CTGCGCTCGGTCGTTCGGCTGCGGCGAGCGGTATCAGCTCACTCAAAGGCGGTAATACGGTTATCCACAG
AATCAGGGGATAACGCAGGAAAGAACATGTGAGCAAAAGGCCAGCAAAAGGCCAGGAACCGTAAAAAGGC
CGCGTTGCTGGCGTTTTTCCATAGGCTCCGCCCCCCTGACGAGCATCACAAAAATCGACGCTCAAGTCAG
AGGTGGCGAAACCCGACAGGACTATAAAGATACCAGGCGTTTCCCCCTGGAAGCTCCCTCGTGCGCTCTC
CTGTTCCGACCCTGCCGCTTACCGGATACCTGTCCGCCTTTCTCCCTTCGGGAAGCGTGGCGCTTTCTCA
ATGCTCACGCTGTAGGTATCTCAGTTCGGTGTAGGTCGTTCGCTCCAAGCTGGGCTGTGTGCACGAACCC
CCCGTTCAGCCCGACCGCTGCGCCTTATCCGGTAACTATCGTCTTGAGTCCAACCCGGTAAGACACGACT
TATCGCCACTGGCAGCAGCCACTGGTAACAGGATTAGCAGAGCGAGGTATGTAGGCGGTGCTACAGAGTT
CTTGAAGTGGTGGCCTAACTACGGCTACACTAGAAGGACAGTATTTGGTATCTGCGCTCTGCTGAAGCCA
GTTACCTTCGGAAAAAGAGTTGGTAGCTCTTGATCCGGCAAACAAACCACCGCTGGTAGCGGTGGTTTTT
TTGTTTGCAAGCAGCAGATTACGCGCAGAAAAAAAGGATCTCAAGAAGATCCTTTGATCTTTTCTACGGG
GTCTGACGCTCAGTGGAACGAAAACTCACGTTAAGGGATTTTGGTCATGAGATTATCAAAAAGGATCTTC
ACCTAGATCCTTTTAAATTAAAAATGAAGTTTTAAATCAATCTAAAGTATATATGAGTAAACTTGGTCTG
ACAGTTACCAATGCTTAATCAGTGAGGCACCTATCTCAGCGATCTGTCTATTTCGTTCATCCATAGTTGC
CTGACTCCCCGTCGTGTAGATAACTACGATACGGGAGGGCTTACCATCTGGCCCCAGTGCTGCAATGATA
CCGCGAGACCCACGCTCACCGGCTCCAGATTTATCAGCAATAAACCAGCCAGCCGGAAGGGCCGAGCGCA
GAAGTGGTCCTGCAACTTTATCCGCCTCCATCCAGTCTATTAATTGTTGCCGGGAAGCTAGAGTAAGTAG
TTCGCCAGTTAATAGTTTGCGCAACGTTGTTGCCATTGCTACAGGCATCGTGGTGTCACGCTCGTCGTTT
GGTATGGCTTCATTCAGCTCCGGTTCCCAACGATCAAGGCGAGTTACATGATCCCCCATGTTGTGCAAAA
AAGCGGTTAGCTCCTTCGGTCCTCCGATCGTTGTCAGAAGTAAGTTGGCCGCAGTGTTATCACTCATGGT
TATGGCAGCACTGCATAATTCTCTTACTGTCATGCCATCCGTAAGATGCTTTTCTGTGACTGGTGAGTAC
TCAACCAAGTCATTCTGAGAATAGTGTATGCGGCGACCGAGTTGCTCTTGCCCGGCGTCAATACGGGATA
ATACCGCGCCACATAGCAGAACTTTAAAAGTGCTCATCATTGGAAAACGTTCTTCGGGGCGAAAACTCTC
AAGGATCTTACCGCTGTTGAGATCCAGTTCGATGTAACCCACTCGTGCACCCAACTGATCTTCAGCATCT
TTTACTTTCACCAGCGTTTCTGGGTGAGCAAAAACAGGAAGGCAAAATGCCGCAAAAAAGGGAATAAGGG
CGACACGGAAATGTTGAATACTCATACTCTTCCTTTTTCAATATTATTGAAGCATTTATCAGGGTTATTG
TCTCATGAGCGGATACATATTTGAA
Features (pLannotate 1.2.2; 19 found; start..end, strand, type, name):
     86..207     -  polyA_signal   SV40 poly(A) signal: SV40 polyadenylation signal
    238..1263    -  CDS            HygR: aminoglycoside phosphotransferase from E. coli; aph(4)-Ia; confers resistance to hygromycin
   1281..1780    -  promoter       PGK promoter: mouse phosphoglycerate kinase 1 promoter
   1785..2164    +  enhancer       CMV enhancer: human cytomegalovirus immediate early enhancer
   2165..2368    +  promoter       CMV promoter: human cytomegalovirus (CMV) immediate early promoter
   2410..2428    +  promoter       T7 promoter: promoter for bacteriophage T7 RNA polymerase
   2442..6545    +  CDS            Cas9 VQR: Streptococcus pyogenes Cas9 endonuclease with the D1135V/R1335Q/T1337R mutations has an altered recognition specificity for the protospacer adjacent motif (PAM) (Kleinstiver et al., 2015)
   6579..6644    +  CDS            3xFLAG: three tandem FLAG® epitope tags, followed by an enterokinase cleavage site
   6675..6824    +  CDS            VP64: tetrameric repeat of the minimal activation domain of herpes simplex virus VP16 (Beerli et al., 1998)
   6879..7103    +  polyA_signal   bGH poly(A) signal: bovine growth hormone polyadenylation signal
   7107..7128    +  promoter       SV40 promoter (fragment): SV40 enhancer and early promoter
   7133..7149    +  misc_feature   MCS (fragment): pBluescript multiple cloning site
   7198..7214    -  protein_bind   lac operator: The lac repressor binds to the lac operator to inhibit transcription in E. coli. This inhibition can be relieved by adding lactose or isopropyl-β-D-thiogalactopyranoside (IPTG). lac repressor encoded by lacI
   7222..7252    -  promoter       lac promoter: promoter for the E. coli lac operon
   7267..7288    -  protein_bind   CAP binding site: CAP binding activates transcription in the presence of cAMP. E. coli catabolite activator protein
   7301..7393    -  CDS            lacI (fragment): lac repressor; lacI; The lac repressor binds to the lac operator to inhibit transcription in E. coli. This inhibition can be relieved by adding lactose or isopropyl-β-D-thiogalactopyranoside (IPTG).
   7576..8164    -  rep_origin     ori: high-copy-number ColE1/pMB1/pBR322/pUC origin of replication
   8335..9195    -  CDS            AmpR: β-lactamase; bla; confers resistance to ampicillin, carbenicillin, and related antibiotics
   9196..35      -  promoter       AmpR promoter (across the origin): bla
