>Addgene plasmid #104405 | p-dCas9-VP64-Hygro | addgene full sequence | sequence record 204462 | Addgene NGS Result
TTCATGGTGGCGGGATGCAGGTCGAAAGGCCCGGAGATGAGGAAGAGGAGAACAGCGCGGCAGACGTGCG
CTTTTGAAGCGTGCAGAATGCCGGGCCTCCGGAGGACCTTCGGGCGCCCGCCCCGCCCCTGAGCCCGCCC
CTGAGCCCGCCCCCGGACCCACCCCTTCCCAGCCTCTGAGCCCAGAAAGCGAAGGAGCAAAGCTGCTATT
GGCCGCTGCCCCAAAGGCCTACCCGCTTCCATTGCTCAGCGGTGCTGTCCATCTGCACGAGACTAGTGAG
ACGTGCTACTTCCATTTGTCACGTCCTGCACGACGCGAGCTGCGGGGCGGGGGGGAACTTCCTGACTAGG
GGAGGAGTAGAAGGTGGCGCGAAGGGGCCACCAAAGAACGGAGCCGGTTGGCGCCTACCGGTGGATGTGG
AATGTGTGCGAGGCCAGAGGCCACTTGTGTAGCGCCAAGTGCCCAGCGGGGCTGCTAAAGCGCATGCTCC
AGACTGCCTTGGGAAAAGCGCCTCCCCTACCCGGTTGACATTGATTATTGACTAGTTATTAATAGTAATC
AATTACGGGGTCATTAGTTCATAGCCCATATATGGAGTTCCGCGTTACATAACTTACGGTAAATGGCCCG
CCTGGCTGACCGCCCAACGACCCCCGCCCATTGACGTCAATAATGACGTATGTTCCCATAGTAACGCCAA
TAGGGACTTTCCATTGACGTCAATGGGTGGAGTATTTACGGTAAACTGCCCACTTGGCAGTACATCAAGT
GTATCATATGCCAAGTACGCCCCCTATTGACGTCAATGACGGTAAATGGCCCGCCTGGCATTATGCCCAG
TACATGACCTTATGGGACTTTCCTACTTGGCAGTACATCTACGTATTAGTCATCGCTATTACCATGGTGA
TGCGGTTTTGGCAGTACATCAATGGGCGTGGATAGCGGTTTGACTCACGGGGATTTCCAAGTCTCCACCC
CATTGACGTCAATGGGAGTTTGTTTTGGCACCAAAATCAACGGGACTTTCCAAAATGTCGTAACAACTCC
GCCCCATTGACGCAAATGGGCGGTAGGCGTGTACGGTGGGAGGTCTATATAAGCAGAGCTGGTTTAGTGA
ACCGTCAGATCCGCTAGAGATCCGCGGCCGCTAATACGACTCACTATAGGGAGAGCCGCCACCATGGATA
AAAAGTATTCTATTGGTTTAGCCATCGGCACTAATTCCGTTGGATGGGCTGTCATAACCGATGAATACAA
AGTACCTTCAAAGAAATTTAAGGTGTTGGGGAACACAGACCGTCATTCGATTAAAAAGAATCTTATCGGT
GCCCTCCTATTCGATAGTGGCGAAACGGCAGAGGCGACTCGCCTGAAACGAACCGCTCGGAGAAGGTATA
CACGTCGCAAGAACCGAATATGTTACTTACAAGAAATTTTTAGCAATGAGATGGCCAAAGTTGACGATTC
TTTCTTTCACCGTTTGGAAGAGTCCTTCCTTGTCGAAGAGGACAAGAAACATGAACGGCACCCCATCTTT
GGAAACATAGTAGATGAGGTGGCATATCATGAAAAGTACCCAACGATTTATCACCTCAGAAAAAAGCTAG
TTGACTCAACTGATAAAGCGGACCTGAGGTTAATCTACTTGGCTCTTGCCCATATGATAAAGTTCCGTGG
GCACTTTCTCATTGAGGGTGATCTAAATCCGGACAACTCGGATGTCGACAAACTGTTCATCCAGTTAGTA
CAAACCTATAATCAGTTGTTTGAAGAGAACCCTATAAATGCAAGTGGCGTGGATGCGAAGGCTATTCTTA
GCGCCCGCCTCTCTAAATCCCGACGGCTAGAAAACCTGATCGCACAATTACCCGGAGAGAAGAAAAATGG
GTTGTTCGGTAACCTTATAGCGCTCTCACTAGGCCTGACACCAAATTTTAAGTCGAACTTCGACTTAGCT
GAAGATGCCAAATTGCAGCTTAGTAAGGACACGTACGATGACGATCTCGACAATCTACTGGCACAAATTG
GAGATCAGTATGCGGACTTATTTTTGGCTGCCAAAAACCTTAGCGATGCAATCCTCCTATCTGACATACT
GAGAGTTAATACTGAGATTACCAAGGCGCCGTTATCCGCTTCAATGATCAAAAGGTACGATGAACATCAC
CAAGACTTGACACTTCTCAAGGCCCTAGTCCGTCAGCAACTGCCTGAGAAATATAAGGAAATATTCTTTG
ATCAGTCGAAAAACGGGTACGCAGGTTATATTGACGGCGGAGCGAGTCAAGAGGAATTCTACAAGTTTAT
CAAACCCATATTAGAGAAGATGGATGGGACGGAAGAGTTGCTTGTAAAACTCAATCGCGAAGATCTACTG
CGAAAGCAGCGGACTTTCGACAACGGTAGCATTCCACATCAAATCCACTTAGGCGAATTGCATGCTATAC
TTAGAAGGCAGGAGGATTTTTATCCGTTCCTCAAAGACAATCGTGAAAAGATTGAGAAAATCCTAACCTT
TCGCATACCTTACTATGTGGGACCCCTGGCCCGAGGGAACTCTCGGTTCGCATGGATGACAAGAAAGTCC
GAAGAAACGATTACTCCATGGAATTTTGAGGAAGTTGTCGATAAAGGTGCGTCAGCTCAATCGTTCATCG
AGAGGATGACCAACTTTGACAAGAATTTACCGAACGAAAAAGTATTGCCTAAGCACAGTTTACTTTACGA
GTATTTCACAGTGTACAATGAACTCACGAAAGTTAAGTATGTCACTGAGGGCATGCGTAAACCCGCCTTT
CTAAGCGGAGAACAGAAGAAAGCAATAGTAGATCTGTTATTCAAGACCAACCGCAAAGTGACAGTTAAGC
AATTGAAAGAGGACTACTTTAAGAAAATTGAATGCTTCGATTCTGTCGAGATCTCCGGGGTAGAAGATCG
ATTTAATGCGTCACTTGGTACGTATCATGACCTCCTAAAGATAATTAAAGATAAGGACTTCCTGGATAAC
GAAGAGAATGAAGATATCTTAGAAGATATAGTGTTGACTCTTACCCTCTTTGAAGATCGGGAAATGATTG
AGGAAAGACTAAAAACATACGCTCACCTGTTCGACGATAAGGTTATGAAACAGTTAAAGAGGCGTCGCTA
TACGGGCTGGGGACGATTGTCGCGGAAACTTATCAACGGGATAAGAGACAAGCAAAGTGGTAAAACTATT
CTCGATTTTCTAAAGAGCGACGGCTTCGCCAATAGGAACTTTATGCAGCTGATCCATGATGACTCTTTAA
CCTTCAAAGAGGATATACAAAAGGCACAGGTTTCCGGACAAGGGGACTCATTGCACGAACATATTGCGAA
TCTTGCTGGTTCGCCAGCCATCAAAAAGGGCATACTCCAGACAGTCAAAGTAGTGGATGAGCTAGTTAAG
GTCATGGGACGTCACAAACCGGAAAACATTGTAATCGAGATGGCACGCGAAAATCAAACGACTCAGAAGG
GGCAAAAAAACAGTCGAGAGCGGATGAAGAGAATAGAAGAGGGTATTAAAGAACTGGGCAGCCAGATCTT
AAAGGAGCATCCTGTGGAAAATACCCAATTGCAGAACGAGAAACTTTACCTCTATTACCTACAAAATGGA
AGGGACATGTATGTTGATCAGGAACTGGACATAAACCGTTTATCTGATTACGACGTCGATGCCATTGTAC
CCCAATCCTTTTTGAAGGACGATTCAATCGACAATAAAGTGCTTACACGCTCGGATAAGAACCGAGGGAA
AAGTGACAATGTTCCAAGCGAGGAAGTCGTAAAGAAAATGAAGAACTATTGGCGGCAGCTCCTAAATGCG
AAACTGATAACGCAAAGAAAGTTCGATAACTTAACTAAAGCTGAGAGGGGTGGCTTGTCTGAACTTGACA
AGGCCGGATTTATTAAACGTCAGCTCGTGGAAACCCGCCAAATCACAAAGCATGTTGCACAGATACTAGA
TTCCCGAATGAATACGAAATACGACGAGAACGATAAGCTGATTCGGGAAGTCAAAGTAATCACTTTAAAG
TCAAAATTGGTGTCGGACTTCAGAAAGGATTTTCAATTCTATAAAGTTAGGGAGATAAATAACTACCACC
ATGCGCACGACGCTTATCTTAATGCCGTCGTAGGGACCGCACTCATTAAGAAATACCCGAAGCTAGAAAG
TGAGTTTGTGTATGGTGATTACAAAGTTTATGACGTCCGTAAGATGATCGCGAAAAGCGAACAGGAGATA
GGCAAGGCTACAGCCAAATACTTCTTTTATTCTAACATTATGAATTTCTTTAAGACGGAAATCACTCTGG
CAAACGGAGAGATACGCAAACGACCTTTAATTGAAACCAATGGGGAGACAGGTGAAATCGTATGGGATAA
GGGCCGGGACTTCGCGACGGTGAGAAAAGTTTTGTCCATGCCCCAAGTCAACATAGTAAAGAAAACTGAG
GTGCAGACCGGAGGGTTTTCAAAGGAATCGATTCTTCCAAAAAGGAATAGTGATAAGCTCATCGCTCGTA
AAAAGGACTGGGACCCGAAAAAGTACGGTGGCTTCGATAGCCCTACAGTTGCCTATTCTGTCCTAGTAGT
GGCAAAAGTTGAGAAGGGAAAATCCAAGAAACTGAAGTCAGTCAAAGAATTATTGGGGATAACGATTATG
GAGCGCTCGTCTTTTGAAAAGAACCCCATCGACTTCCTTGAGGCGAAAGGTTACAAGGAAGTAAAAAAGG
ATCTCATAATTAAACTACCAAAGTATAGTCTGTTTGAGTTAGAAAATGGCCGAAAACGGATGTTGGCTAG
CGCCGGAGAGCTTCAAAAGGGGAACGAACTCGCACTACCGTCTAAATACGTGAATTTCCTGTATTTAGCG
TCCCATTACGAGAAGTTGAAAGGTTCACCTGAAGATAACGAACAGAAGCAACTTTTTGTTGAGCAGCACA
AACATTATCTCGACGAAATCATAGAGCAAATTTCGGAATTCAGTAAGAGAGTCATCCTAGCTGATGCCAA
TCTGGACAAAGTATTAAGCGCATACAACAAGCACAGGGATAAACCCATACGTGAGCAGGCGGAAAATATT
ATCCATTTGTTTACTCTTACCAACCTCGGCGCTCCAGCCGCATTCAAGTATTTTGACACAACGATAGATC
GCAAACGATACACTTCTACCAAGGAGGTGCTAGACGCGACACTGATTCACCAATCCATCACGGGATTATA
TGAAACTCGGATAGATTTGTCACAGCTTGGGGGTGACGGATCCCCCAAGAAGAAGAGGAAAGTCTCGAGC
GACTACAAAGACCATGACGGTGATTATAAAGATCATGACATCGATTACAAGGATGACGATGACAAGGCTG
CAGGAGGCGGTGGAAGCGGGCGCGCCGACGCGCTGGACGATTTCGATCTCGACATGCTGGGTTCTGATGC
CCTCGATGACTTTGACCTGGATATGTTGGGAAGCGACGCATTGGATGACTTTGATCTGGACATGCTCGGC
TCCGATGCTCTGGACGATTTCGATCTCGATATGTTATAACCGGTCATCATCACCATCACCATTGAGTTTA
AACCCGCTGATCAGCCTCGACTGTGCCTTCTAGTTGCCAGCCATCTGTTGTTTGCCCCTCCCCCGTGCCT
TCCTTGACCCTGGAAGGTGCCACTCCCACTGTCCTTTCCTAATAAAATGAGGAAATTGCATCGCATTGTC
TGAGTAGGTGTCATTCTATTCTGGGGGGTGGGGTGGGGCAGGACAGCAAGGGGGAGGATTGGGAAGACAA
TAGCAGGCATGCTGGGGATGCGGTGGGCTCTATGGCTTCTGAGGCGGAAAGAACCAGCTGGGGCTCGATA
CCGTCGACCTCTAGCTAGAGCTTGGCGTAATCATGGTCATAGCTGTTTCCTGTGTGAAATTGTTATCCGC
TCACAATTCCACACAACATACGAGCCGGAAGCATAAAGTGTAAAGCCTAGGGTGCCTAATGAGTGAGCTA
ACTCACATTAATTGCGTTGCGCTCACTGCCCGCTTTCCAGTCGGGAAACCTGTCGTGCCAGCTGCATTAA
TGAATCGGCCAACGCGCGGGGAGAGGCGGTTTGCGTATTGGGCGCTCTTCCGCTTCCTCGCTCACTGACT
CGCTGCGCTCGGTCGTTCGGCTGCGGCGAGCGGTATCAGCTCACTCAAAGGCGGTAATACGGTTATCCAC
AGAATCAGGGGATAACGCAGGAAAGAACATGTGAGCAAAAGGCCAGCAAAAGGCCAGGAACCGTAAAAAG
GCCGCGTTGCTGGCGTTTTTCCATAGGCTCCGCCCCCCTGACGAGCATCACAAAAATCGACGCTCAAGTC
AGAGGTGGCGAAACCCGACAGGACTATAAAGATACCAGGCGTTTCCCCCTGGAAGCTCCCTCGTGCGCTC
TCCTGTTCCGACCCTGCCGCTTACCGGATACCTGTCCGCCTTTCTCCCTTCGGGAAGCGTGGCGCTTTCT
CATAGCTCACGCTGTAGGTATCTCAGTTCGGTGTAGGTCGTTCGCTCCAAGCTGGGCTGTGTGCACGAAC
CCCCCGTTCAGCCCGACCGCTGCGCCTTATCCGGTAACTATCGTCTTGAGTCCAACCCGGTAAGACACGA
CTTATCGCCACTGGCAGCAGCCACTGGTAACAGGATTAGCAGAGCGAGGTATGTAGGCGGTGCTACAGAG
TTCTTGAAGTGGTGGCCTAACTACGGCTACACTAGAAGAACAGTATTTGGTATCTGCGCTCTGCTGAAGC
CAGTTACCTTCGGAAAAAGAGTTGGTAGCTCTTGATCCGGCAAACAAACCACCGCTGGTAGCGGTGGTTT
TTTTGTTTGCAAGCAGCAGATTACGCGCAGAAAAAAAGGATCTCAAGAAGATCCTTTGATCTTTTCTACG
GGGTCTGACGCTCAGTGGAACGAAAACTCACGTTAAGGGATTTTGGTCATGAGATTATCAAAAAGGATCT
TCACCTAGATCCTTTTAAATTAAAAATGAAGTTTTAAATCAATCTAAAGTATATATGAGTAAACTTGGTC
TGACAGTTACCAATGCTTAATCAGTGAGGCACCTATCTCAGCGATCTGTCTATTTCGTTCATCCATAGTT
GCCTGACTCCCCGTCGTGTAGATAACTACGATACGGGAGGGCTTACCATCTGGCCCCAGTGCTGCAATGA
TACCGCGAGACCCACGCTCACCGGCTCCAGATTTATCAGCAATAAACCAGCCAGCCGGAAGGGCCGAGCG
CAGAAGTGGTCCTGCAACTTTATCCGCCTCCATCCAGTCTATTAATTGTTGCCGGGAAGCTAGAGTAAGT
AGTTCGCCAGTTAATAGTTTGCGCAACGTTGTTGCCATTGCTACAGGCATCGTGGTGTCACGCTCGTCGT
TTGGTATGGCTTCATTCAGCTCCGGTTCCCAACGATCAAGGCGAGTTACATGATCCCCCATGTTGTGCAA
AAAAGCGGTTAGCTCCTTCGGTCCTCCGATCGTTGTCAGAAGTAAGTTGGCCGCAGTGTTATCACTCATG
GTTATGGCAGCACTGCATAATTCTCTTACTGTCATGCCATCCGTAAGATGCTTTTCTGTGACTGGTGAGT
ACTCAACCAAGTCATTCTGAGAATAGTGTATGCGGCGACCGAGTTGCTCTTGCCCGGCGTCAATACGGGA
TAATACCGCGCCACATAGCAGAACTTTAAAAGTGCTCATCATTGGAAAACGTTCTTCGGGGCGAAAACTC
TCAAGGATCTTACCGCTGTTGAGATCCAGTTCGATGTAACCCACTCGTGCACCCAACTGATCTTCAGCAT
CTTTTACTTTCACCAGCGTTTCTGGGTGAGCAAAAACAGGAAGGCAAAATGCCGCAAAAAAGGGAATAAG
GGCGACACGGAAATGTTGAATACTCATACTCTTCCTTTTTCAATATTATTGAAGCATTTATCAGGGTTAT
TGTCTCATGAGCGGATACATATTTGAATGTATTTAGAAAAATAAACAAATAGGGGTTCCGCGCACATTTC
CCCGAAAAGTGCCACCTGACGTCGACGGGTATACAGACATGATAAGATACATTGATGAGTTTGGACAAAC
CACAACTAGAATGCAGTGAAAAAAATGCTTTATTTGTGAAATTTGTGATGCTATTGCTTTATTTGTAACC
ATTATAAGCTGCAATAAACAAGTTGGGGTGGGCGAAGAACTCTCGGCATCTACTCTATTCCTTTGCCCTC
GGACGAGTGCTGGGGCGTCGGTTTCCACTATCGGCGAGTACTTCTACACAGCCATCGGTCCAGACGGCCG
CGCTTCTGCGGGCGATTTGTGTACGCCCGACAGTCCCGGCTCCGGATCGGACGATTGCGTCGCATCGACC
CTGCGCCCAAGCTGCATCATCGAAATTGCCGTCAACCAAGCTCTGATAGAGTTGGTCAAGACCAATGCGG
AGCATATACGCCCGGAGCCGCGGCGATCCTGCAAGCTCCGGATGCCTCCGCTCGAAGTAGCGCGTCTGCT
GCTCCATACAAGCCAACCACGGCCTCCAGAAGAAGATGTTGGCGACCTCGTATTGGGAATCCCCGAACAT
CGCCTCGCTCCAGTCAATGACCGCTGTTATGCGGCCATTGTCCGTCAGGACATTGTTGGAGCCGAAATCC
GCGTGCACGAGGTGCCGGACTTCGGGGCAGTCCTCGGCCCAAAGCATCAGCTCATCGAGAGCCTGCGCGA
CGGACGCACTGACGGTGTCGTCCATCACAGTTTGCCAGTGATACACATGGGGATCAGCAATCGCGCATAT
GAAATCACGCCATGTAGTGTATTGACCGATTCCTTGCGGTCCGAATGGGCCGAACCCGCTCGTCTGGCTA
AGATCGGCCGCAGCGATCGCATCCATGGCCTCCGCGACCGGCTGCAGAACAGCGGGCAGTTCGGTTTCAG
GCAGGTCTTGCAACGTGACACCCTGTGCACGGCGGGAGATGCAATAGGTCAGGCTCTCGCTGAATTCCCC
AATGTCAAGCACTTCCGGAATCGGGAGCGCGGCCGATGCAAAGTGCCGATAAACATAACGATCTTTGTAG
AAACCATCGGCGCAGCTATTTACCCGCAGGACATATCCACGCCCTCCTACATCGAAGCTGAAAGCACGAG
ATTCTTCGCCCTCCGAGAGCTGCATCAGGTCGGAGACGCTGTCGAACTTTTCGATCAGAAACTTCTCGAC
AGACGTCGCGGTGAGTTCAGGCTTT
Features (pLannotate 1.2.2; 19 found; start..end, strand, type, name):
     23..522     -  promoter       PGK promoter: mouse phosphoglycerate kinase 1 promoter
    527..906     +  enhancer       CMV enhancer: human cytomegalovirus immediate early enhancer
    907..1110    +  promoter       CMV promoter: human cytomegalovirus (CMV) immediate early promoter
   1152..1170    +  promoter       T7 promoter: promoter for bacteriophage T7 RNA polymerase
   1184..5287    +  CDS            Cas9 VQR: Streptococcus pyogenes Cas9 endonuclease with the D1135V/R1335Q/T1337R mutations has an altered recognition specificity for the protospacer adjacent motif (PAM) (Kleinstiver et al., 2015)
   5321..5386    +  CDS            3xFLAG: three tandem FLAG® epitope tags, followed by an enterokinase cleavage site
   5417..5566    +  CDS            VP64: tetrameric repeat of the minimal activation domain of herpes simplex virus VP16 (Beerli et al., 1998)
   5621..5845    +  polyA_signal   bGH poly(A) signal: bovine growth hormone polyadenylation signal
   5849..5870    +  promoter       SV40 promoter (fragment): SV40 enhancer and early promoter
   5875..5891    +  misc_feature   MCS (fragment): pBluescript multiple cloning site
   5940..5956    -  protein_bind   lac operator: The lac repressor binds to the lac operator to inhibit transcription in E. coli. This inhibition can be relieved by adding lactose or isopropyl-β-D-thiogalactopyranoside (IPTG). lac repressor encoded by lacI
   5964..5994    -  promoter       lac promoter: promoter for the E. coli lac operon
   6009..6030    -  protein_bind   CAP binding site: CAP binding activates transcription in the presence of cAMP. E. coli catabolite activator protein
   6043..6135    -  CDS            lacI (fragment): lac repressor; lacI; The lac repressor binds to the lac operator to inhibit transcription in E. coli. This inhibition can be relieved by adding lactose or isopropyl-β-D-thiogalactopyranoside (IPTG).
   6318..6906    -  rep_origin     ori: high-copy-number ColE1/pMB1/pBR322/pUC origin of replication
   7077..7937    -  CDS            AmpR: β-lactamase; bla; confers resistance to ampicillin, carbenicillin, and related antibiotics
   7938..8042    -  promoter       AmpR promoter: bla
   8093..8214    -  polyA_signal   SV40 poly(A) signal: SV40 polyadenylation signal
   8245..5       -  CDS            HygR (across the origin): aminoglycoside phosphotransferase from E. coli; aph(4)-Ia; confers resistance to hygromycin
