[The description below was written by a language model from this plasmid's Addgene catalogue record and pLannotate feature annotations shown in this document.]
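Description:
p-dCas9-VP64-Hygro is a mammalian expression plasmid for CRISPR-based transcriptional activation, built on the pMLM3705 backbone and intended for transient expression of a dCas9-VP64 fusion protein. It is propagated in E. coli as a high-copy plasmid through a ColE1/pUC-type origin and selected with ampicillin via the β-lactamase gene. Both the depositor sequence and the repository's sequencing result are 9,265 nt and carry the same set of features in the same order, differing only in where the circular numbering begins.

The main expression unit is driven by the human CMV immediate-early enhancer and promoter, with a T7 promoter immediately downstream. It encodes a Streptococcus pyogenes Cas9 open reading frame followed in frame by a 3xFLAG epitope tag and VP64, the tetrameric repeat of the minimal herpes simplex virus VP16 activation domain, and it ends with a bovine growth hormone polyadenylation signal. The automated annotation labels the Cas9 coding region as the VQR PAM variant, but this is probably just a best-match name from the annotation tool. The catalogue record describes the protein as dCas9, the nuclease-inactive form, and says nothing about altered PAM specificity.

The change from the parent plasmid is an added hygromycin resistance cassette, introduced by Gibson cloning. It consists of the mouse PGK promoter, the hygromycin phosphotransferase gene and an SV40 polyadenylation signal. The cassette sits directly upstream of the CMV enhancer in the opposite orientation, so the two units are transcribed divergently. This allows transfected mammalian cells to be enriched or selected with hygromycin. No guide RNA cassette is annotated, so a guide would have to be supplied separately to direct the activator to a target promoter.
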