Addgene plasmid #104405: p-dCas9-VP64-Hygro
Purpose: transient expression of dCas9-VP64 fusion protein
Depositing lab: Stephan Beck.
Backbone
  Vector backbone: pMLM3705
  Backbone manufacturer: Keith Joung (Addgene plasmid # 47754)
  Backbone size w/o insert (bp): 9075
  Vector type: Mammalian Expression, CRISPR
  Selectable markers: Hygromycin
Growth in bacteria
  Bacterial resistance: Ampicillin, 100 μg/mL
  Growth temperature: 37°C
  Growth strain: DH5alpha
  Copy number: High Copy
Gene/Insert
  Gene/Insert name: VP64
  Species: Synthetic
  Promoter: CMV promoter
  Cloning method: Gibson Cloning
Terms and licenses: Academic/Nonprofit Terms; Industry Terms: Not Available to Industry
Depositor comments: Backbone modification: added Hygromycin resistance cassette (PGK promoter and Hygromycin resistance gene from Addgene Plasmid 41721 (MSCVhygro- F-G9a), SV40 early polyadenylation signal from the pCDNA3.1 backbone of Addgene Plasmid 13820 (HDAC1 Flag). MLM3705 with added Hygromycin resistance cassette
How to cite: p-dCas9-VP64-Hygro was a gift from Stephan Beck (Addgene plasmid # 104405 ; http://n2t.net/addgene:104405 ; RRID:Addgene_104405)
